>Addgene plasmid #131005 | MADR pDonor smFP-FLAG (dark) WPRE | depositor full sequence | sequence record 272952 | MADR pDonor smFP-FLAG (dark) WPRE sequence 6591 bps
GGTCGACATTGATTATTGACTAGTGGATCCGCTGTAAGTCTGCAGAAATTGATGATCTATTAAACAATAA
AGATGTCCACTAAAATGGAAGTTTTTCCTGTCATACTTTGTTAAGAAGGGTGAGAACAGAGTACCTACAT
TTTGAATGGAAGGATTGGAGCTACGGGGGTGGGGGTGGGGTGGGATTAGATAAATGCCTGCTCTTTACTG
AAGGCTCTTTACTATTGCTTTATGATAATGTTTCATAGTTGGATATCATAATTTAAACAAGCAAAACCAA
ATTAAGGGCCAGCTCATTCCTCCCACTCATGATCTATAGATCTATAGATCTCTCGTGGGATCATTGTTTT
TCTCTTGATTCCCACTTTGTGGTTCTAAGTACTGTGGTTTCCAAATGTGTCAGTTTCATAGCCTGAAGAA
CGAGATCAGCAGCCTCTGTTCCACATACACTTCATTCTCAGTATTGTTTTGCCAAGTTCTAATTCCATCA
GAAGCTTGCAGATCTGCGACTCTAGAGGATCTGCGACTCTAGAGGATCATAATCAGCCATACCACATTTG
TAGAGGTTTTACTTGCTTTAAAAAACCTCCCACACCTCCCCCTGAACCTGAAACATAAAATGAATGCAAT
TGTTGTTGTTAACTTGTTTATTGCAGCTTATAATGGTTACAAATAAAGCAATAGCATCACAAATTTCACA
AATAAAGCATTTTTTTCACTGCATTCTAGTTGTGGTTTGTCCAAACTCATCAATGTATCTTATCATGTCT
GGATCTGCGACTCTAGAGGATCATAATCAGCCATACCACATTTGTAGAGGTTTTACTTGCTTTAAAAAAC
CTCCCACACCTCCCCCTGAACCTGAAACATAAAATGAATGCAATTGTTGTTGTTAACTTGTTTATTGCAG
CTTATAATGGTTACAAATAAAGCAATAGCATCACAAATTTCACAAATAAAGCATTTTTTTCACTGCATTC
TAGTTGTGGTTTGTCCAAACTCATCAATGTATCTTATCATGTCTGGATCTGCGACTCTAGAGGATCATAA
TCAGCCATACCACATTTGTAGAGGTTTTACTTGCTTTAAAAAACCTCCCACACCTCCCCCTGAACCTGAA
ACATAAAATGAATGCAATTGTTGTTGTTAACTTGTTTATTGCAGCTTATAATGGTTACAAATAAAGCAAT
AGCATCACAAATTTCACAAATAAAGCATTTTTTTCACTGCATTCTAGTTGTGGTTTGTCCAAACTCATCA
ATGTATCTTATCATGTCTGGATCCCCATCAAGCTGATCCGGAACCCTTAATATAACTTCGTATAGCATAC
ATTATACGAAGTTATTAGGTCCCTCGACCTGCAGCCCAAGCTAGCGCAATTGCGGCCGCCACCATGGACT
ACAAGGACGACGACGATAAAGGAGATTACAAAGATGACGATGATAAGGGCGATTATAAGGACGACGATGA
CAAGGGCGGCGTGTCGAAAGGCGAGGAGCTGTTCACAGGCGTGGTCCCCATCCTGGTTGAGCTGGACGGT
GACGTTAACGGCCACAAATTTAGCGTACGTGGTGAGGGCGAGGGTGACGCTACCAACGGAAAGCTGACCC
TGAAATTCATCTGCACAACTGGCAAGCTGCCGGTGCCCTGGCCCACGCTGGTAACCACTCTGGGCGGAGG
CGTTCAATGTTTCAGTCGTTACCCGGATCACATGAAGCAGCATGACTTCTTCAAGTCGGCCATGCCCGAA
GGCTACGTGCAGGAGCGCACCATCAGTTTTAAGGATGACGGCACCTACAAGACTCGCGCCGAGGTCAAGT
TCGAAGGAGACACCCTGGTTAATCGTATCGAGCTCAAAGGCATCGATTTCAAGGAGGACGGAAATATTCT
GGGCCACAAGCTGGAGTACAATTTTAACAGCCACAATGTTTACATTACTGCCGACAAGCAGAAGAACGGC
ATCAAGGCTAATTTCAAGATTCGTCACAATGTGGAGGGAGGCGACTATAAGGATGACGATGACAAACAAC
AAGACTATAAGGACGATGATGACAAAGGTCAGCAAGGCGATTACAAGGACGATGACGATAAGCAGCAAGA
TTACAAGGATGATGATGATAAGGGAGGCGACGGAAGCGTGCAGCTGGCAGATCATTACCAACAGAACACG
CCCATTGGTGACGGTCCAGTCCTGCTGCCTGATAACCACTACTTGTCCACCCAGTCGGTGCTGTCGAAGG
ACCCGAACGAGAAGCGTGACCACATGGTGCTGCTGGAGTTCGTGACCGCCGCAGGAATCACCCTCGGCAT
GGATGAGCTTTACAAGGGCGGAGATTATAAAGATGACGACGACAAGGGCGACTACAAAGATGATGATGAC
AAGGGTGACTACAAAGACGACGATGATAAATAAACCGGTGCTCGAGGTACCGATGAATAGCTAAGGTCGA
GGCCGCAGGTAAGTATCAAGGTTACAAGACAGGTTTAAGGAGACCAATAGAAACTGGGCTTGTCGAGACA
GAGAAGACTCTTGCGTTTCTGATAGGCACCTATTGGTCTTACTGACATCCACTTTGCCTTTCTCTCCACA
GGTGTCGACAATCAACCTCTGGATTACAAAATTTGTGAAAGATTGACTGGTATTCTTAACTATGTTGCTC
CTTTTACGCTATGTGGATACGCTGCTTTAATGCCTTTGTATCATGCTATTGCTTCCCGTATGGCTTTCAT
TTTCTCCTCCTTGTATAAATCCTGGTTGCTGTCTCTTTATGAGGAGTTGTGGCCCGTTGTCAGGCAACGT
GGCGTGGTGTGCACTGTGTTTGCTGACGCAACCCCCACTGGTTGGGGCATTGCCACCACCTGTCAGCTCC
TTTCCGGGACTTTCGCTTTCCCCCTCCCTATTGCCACGGCGGAACTCATCGCCGCCTGCCTTGCCCGCTG
CTGGACAGGGGCTCGGCTGTTGGGCACTGACANTCCGTGGTGTTGTCGGGGAAGCTGACGTCCTTTCCAT
GGCTGCTCGCCTGTGTTGCCACCTGGATTCTGCGCGGGACGTCCTTCTGCTACGTCCCTTCGGCCCTCAA
TCCAGCGGACCTTCCTTCCCGCGGCCTGCTGCCGGCTCTGCGGCCTCTTCCGCGTCTTCGCCTTCGCCCT
CAGACGAGTCGGATCTCCCTTTGGGCCGCCTCCCCGCCTGGAATTCGAGCTCGGTACGATCAGCCTCGAC
TGTGCCTTCTAGTTGCCAGCCATCTGTTGTTTGCCCCTCCCCCGTGCCTTCCTTGACCCTGGAAGGTGCC
ACTCCCACTGTCCTTTCCTAATAAAATGAGGAAATTGCATCGCATTGTCTGAGTAGGTGTCATTCTATTC
TGGGGGGTGGGGTGGGGCAGGACAGCAAGGGGGAGGATTGGGAAGACAATAGCCCAGCTTTTGTTCCCTT
TAGTGAGGGTTAATTGCGCGCTTGGCGTAATCATGGTCATAGCTGTTTCCTGTGTGAAATTGTTATCCGC
TAATTCACTCCTCAGGTGCAGGCTGCCTATCAGAAGGTGGTGGCTGGTGTGGCCAATGCCCTGGCTCACA
AATACCACTGAGATCTTTTTCCCTCTGCCAAAAATTATGGGGACATCATGAAGCCCCTTGAGCATCTGAC
TTCTGGCTAATAAAGGAAATTTATTTTCATTGCAATAGTGTGTTGGAATTTTTTGTGTCTCTCACTCGGA
AGGACATATGGGAGGGCAAATCATTTAAAACATCAGAATGAGTATTTGGTTTAGAGTTTGGCAACATATG
CCATATGCTGGCTGCCATGAACAAAGGTGGCTATAAAGAGGTCATCAGTATATGAAACAGCCCCCTGCTG
TCCATTCCTTATTCCATAGAAAAGCCTTGACTTGAGGTTAGATTTTTTTTATATTTTGTTTTGTGTTATT
TTTTTCTTTAACATCCCTAAAATTTTCCTTACATGTTTTACTAGCCAGATTTTTCCTCCTCTCCTGACTA
CTCCCAGTCATAGCTGTCCCTCTTCTCTTATGAAGATCCCTCGACCTGCAGGAAGTTCCTATTCTCTAGA
AAGTATAGGAACTTCAAGCTTGGCGTAATCATGGTCATAGCTGTTTCCTGTGTGAAATTGTTATCCGCTC
ACAATTCCACACAACATACGAGCCGGAAGCATAAAGTGTAAAGCCTGGGGTGCCTAATGAGTGAGCTAAC
TCACATTAATTGCGTTGCGCTCACTGCCCGCTTTCCAGTCGGGAAACCTGTCGTGCCAGCGGATCCGCAT
CTCAATTAGTCAGCAACCATAGTCCCGCCCCTAACTCCGCCCATCCCGCCCCTAACTCCGCCCAGTTCCG
CCCATTCTCCGCCCCATGGCTGACTAATTTTTTTTATTTATGCAGAGGCCGAGGCCGCCTCGGCCTCTGA
GCTATTCCAGAAGTAGTGAGGAGGCTTTTTTGGAGGCCTAGGCTTTTGCAAAAAGCTAACTTGTTTATTG
CAGCTTATAATGGTTACAAATAAAGCAATAGCATCACAAATTTCACAAATAAAGCATTTTTTTCACTGCA
TTCTAGTTGTGGTTTGTCCAAACTCATCAATGTATCTTATCATGTCTGGATCCGCTGCATTAATGAATCG
GCCAACGCGCGGGGAGAGGCGGTTTGCGTATTGGGCGCTCTTCCGCTTCCTCGCTCACTGACTCGCTGCG
CTCGGTCGTTCGGCTGCGGCGAGCGGTATCAGCTCACTCAAAGGCGGTAATACGGTTATCCACAGAATCA
GGGGATAACGCAGGAAAGAACATGTGAGCAAAAGGCCAGCAAAAGGCCAGGAACCGTAAAAAGGCCGCGT
TGCTGGCGTTTTTCCATAGGCTCCGCCCCCCTGACGAGCATCACAAAAATCGACGCTCAAGTCAGAGGTG
GCGAAACCCGACAGGACTATAAAGATACCAGGCGTTTCCCCCTGGAAGCTCCCTCGTGCGCTCTCCTGTT
CCGACCCTGCCGCTTACCGGATACCTGTCCGCCTTTCTCCCTTCGGGAAGCGTGGCGCTTTCTCAATGCT
CACGCTGTAGGTATCTCAGTTCGGTGTAGGTCGTTCGCTCCAAGCTGGGCTGTGTGCACGAACCCCCCGT
TCAGCCCGACCGCTGCGCCTTATCCGGTAACTATCGTCTTGAGTCCAACCCGGTAAGACACGACTTATCG
CCACTGGCAGCAGCCACTGGTAACAGGATTAGCAGAGCGAGGTATGTAGGCGGTGCTACAGAGTTCTTGA
AGTGGTGGCCTAACTACGGCTACACTAGAAGGACAGTATTTGGTATCTGCGCTCTGCTGAAGCCAGTTAC
CTTCGGAAAAAGAGTTGGTAGCTCTTGATCCGGCAAACAAACCACCGCTGGTAGCGGTGGTTTTTTTGTT
TGCAAGCAGCAGATTACGCGCAGAAAAAAAGGATCTCAAGAAGATCCTTTGATCTTTTCTACGGGGTCTG
ACGCTCAGTGGAACGAAAACTCACGTTAAGGGATTTTGGTCATGAGATTATCAAAAAGGATCTTCACCTA
GATCCTTTTAAATTAAAAATGAAGTTTTAAATCAATCTAAAGTATATATGAGTAAACTTGGTCTGACAGT
TACCAATGCTTAATCAGTGAGGCACCTATCTCAGCGATCTGTCTATTTCGTTCATCCATAGTTGCCTGAC
TCCCCGTCGTGTAGATAACTACGATACGGGAGGGCTTACCATCTGGCCCCAGTGCTGCAATGATACCGCG
AGACCCACGCTCACCGGCTCCAGATTTATCAGCAATAAACCAGCCAGCCGGAAGGGCCGAGCGCAGAAGT
GGTCCTGCAACTTTATCCGCCTCCATCCAGTCTATTAATTGTTGCCGGGAAGCTAGAGTAAGTAGTTCGC
CAGTTAATAGTTTGCGCAACGTTGTTGCCATTGCTACAGGCATCGTGGTGTCACGCTCGTCGTTTGGTAT
GGCTTCATTCAGCTCCGGTTCCCAACGATCAAGGCGAGTTACATGATCCCCCATGTTGTGCAAAAAAGCG
GTTAGCTCCTTCGGTCCTCCGATCGTTGTCAGAAGTAAGTTGGCCGCAGTGTTATCACTCATGGTTATGG
CAGCACTGCATAATTCTCTTACTGTCATGCCATCCGTAAGATGCTTTTCTGTGACTGGTGAGTACTCAAC
CAAGTCATTCTGAGAATAGTGTATGCGGCGACCGAGTTGCTCTTGCCCGGCGTCAATACGGGATAATACC
GCGCCACATAGCAGAACTTTAAAAGTGCTCATCATTGGAAAACGTTCTTCGGGGCGAAAACTCTCAAGGA
TCTTACCGCTGTTGAGATCCAGTTCGATGTAACCCACTCGTGCACCCAACTGATCTTCAGCATCTTTTAC
TTTCACCAGCGTTTCTGGGTGAGCAAAAACAGGAAGGCAAAATGCCGCAAAAAAGGGAATAAGGGCGACA
CGGAAATGTTGAATACTCATACTCTTCCTTTTTCAATATTATTGAAGCATTTATCAGGGTTATTGTCTCA
TGAGCGGATACATATTTGAATGTATTTAGAAAAATAAACAAATAGGGGTTCCGCGCACATTTCCCCGAAA
AGTGCCACCTG
Features (pLannotate 1.2.2; 32 found; start..end, strand, type, name):
      5..24      +  enhancer       CMV enhancer (fragment): human cytomegalovirus immediate early enhancer
     32..493     +  polyA_signal   PGK poly(A) signal: mouse phosphoglycerate kinase 1 polyadenylation signal
    535..618     +  CDS            large T antigen (fragment): large T antigen from SV40 (simian virus 40)
    641..775     +  polyA_signal   SV40 poly(A) signal: SV40 polyadenylation signal
    789..872     +  CDS            large T antigen (fragment): large T antigen from SV40 (simian virus 40)
    895..1029    +  polyA_signal   SV40 poly(A) signal: SV40 polyadenylation signal
   1043..1126    +  CDS            large T antigen (fragment): large T antigen from SV40 (simian virus 40)
   1149..1283    +  polyA_signal   SV40 poly(A) signal: SV40 polyadenylation signal
   1312..1345    +  protein_bind   loxP: Cre-mediated recombination occurs in the 8-bp core sequence (GCATACAT). Cre recombinase
   1394..1413    +  CDS            5xFLAG (fragment): five tandem FLAG® epitope tags
   1451..1474    +  CDS            FLAG: FLAG® epitope tag, followed by an enterokinase cleavage site
   1484..2326    +  CDS            Superfolder GFP: Superfolder GFP is a basic (constitutively fluorescent) green fluorescent protein published in 2005, derived from Aequorea victoria. It is reported to be a very rapidly-maturing weak dimer.
   2360..2376    +  CDS            3xFLAG (fragment): three tandem FLAG® epitope tags
   2459..2591    +  intron         chimeric intron: chimera between introns from human β-globin and immunoglobulin heavy chain genes
   2600..3187    +  misc_feature   WPRE: woodchuck hepatitis virus posttranscriptional regulatory element
   3191..3207    +  misc_feature   MCS (fragment): pUC18/19 multiple cloning site
   3220..3331    +  polyA_signal   bGH poly(A) signal: bovine growth hormone polyadenylation signal
   3427..3445    -  promoter       T3 promoter: promoter for bacteriophage T3 RNA polymerase
   3504..3578    +  CDS            HBB (fragment): HBB_PONPY - Experimental evidence at transcript level: Swiss-Prot protein existence level 2. Involved in oxygen transport from the lung to the various peripheral tissues. From Pongo pygmaeus (Bornean orangutan).
   3649..3704    +  polyA_signal   β-globin poly(A) signal: rabbit β-globin polyadenylation signal (Gil and Proudfoot, 1987)
   4042..4075    +  protein_bind   FRT (minimal): supports FLP-mediated excision but not integration (Turan and Bode, 2011) FLP recombinase from the Saccharomyces cerevisiae 2μ plasmid
   4118..4134    -  protein_bind   lac operator: The lac repressor binds to the lac operator to inhibit transcription in E. coli. This inhibition can be relieved by adding lactose or isopropyl-β-D-thiogalactopyranoside (IPTG). lac repressor encoded by lacI
   4142..4172    -  promoter       lac promoter: promoter for the E. coli lac operon
   4187..4208    -  protein_bind   CAP binding site: CAP binding activates transcription in the presence of cAMP. E. coli catabolite activator protein
   4221..4260    -  CDS            lacI (fragment): lac repressor; lacI; The lac repressor binds to the lac operator to inhibit transcription in E. coli. This inhibition can be relieved by adding lactose or isopropyl-β-D-thiogalactopyranoside (IPTG).
   4267..4289    +  promoter       SV40 promoter (fragment): SV40 enhancer and early promoter
   4313..4448    +  rep_origin     SV40 ori: SV40 origin of replication
   4468..4602    +  polyA_signal   SV40 poly(A) signal: SV40 polyadenylation signal
   4604..4658    -  CDS            lacI (fragment): lac repressor; lacI; The lac repressor binds to the lac operator to inhibit transcription in E. coli. This inhibition can be relieved by adding lactose or isopropyl-β-D-thiogalactopyranoside (IPTG).
   4841..5429    -  rep_origin     ori: high-copy-number ColE1/pMB1/pBR322/pUC origin of replication
   5600..6460    -  CDS            AmpR: β-lactamase; bla; confers resistance to ampicillin, carbenicillin, and related antibiotics
   6461..6565    -  promoter       AmpR promoter: bla
