>Addgene plasmid #131005 | MADR pDonor smFP-FLAG (dark) WPRE | addgene full sequence | sequence record 305005 | Addgene NGS Result
GGTCGACATTGATTATTGACTAGTGGATCCGCTGTAAGTCTGCAGAAATTGATGATCTATTAAACAATAA
AGATGTCCACTAAAATGGAAGTTTTTCCTGTCATACTTTGTTAAGAAGGGTGAGAACAGAGTACCTACAT
TTTGAATGGAAGGATTGGAGCTACGGGGGTGGGGGTGGGGTGGGATTAGATAAATGCCTGCTCTTTACTG
AAGGCTCTTTACTATTGCTTTATGATAATGTTTCATAGTTGGATATCATAATTTAAACAAGCAAAACCAA
ATTAAGGGCCAGCTCATTCCTCCCACTCATGATCTATAGATCTATAGATCTCTCGTGGGATCATTGTTTT
TCTCTTGATTCCCACTTTGTGGTTCTAAGTACTGTGGTTTCCAAATGTGTCAGTTTCATAGCCTGAAGAA
CGAGATCAGCAGCCTCTGTTCCACATACACTTCATTCTCAGTATTGTTTTGCCAAGTTCTAATTCCATCA
GAAGCTTGCAGATCTGCGACTCTAGAGGATCTGCGACTCTAGAGGATCATAATCAGCCATACCACATTTG
TAGAGGTTTTACTTGCTTTAAAAAACCTCCCACACCTCCCCCTGAACCTGAAACATAAAATGAATGCAAT
TGTTGTTGTTAACTTGTTTATTGCAGCTTATAATGGTTACAAATAAAGCAATAGCATCACAAATTTCACA
AATAAAGCATTTTTTTCACTGCATTCTAGTTGTGGTTTGTCCAAACTCATCAATGTATCTTATCATGTCT
GGATCTGCGACTCTAGAGGATCATAATCAGCCATACCACATTTGTAGAGGTTTTACTTGCTTTAAAAAAC
CTCCCACACCTCCCCCTGAACCTGAAACATAAAATGAATGCAATTGTTGTTGTTAACTTGTTTATTGCAG
CTTATAATGGTTACAAATAAAGCAATAGCATCACAAATTTCACAAATAAAGCATTTTTTTCACTGCATTC
TAGTTGTGGTTTGTCCAAACTCATCAATGTATCTTATCATGTCTGGATCTGCGACTCTAGAGGATCATAA
TCAGCCATACCACATTTGTAGAGGTTTTACTTGCTTTAAAAAACCTCCCACACCTCCCCCTGAACCTGAA
ACATAAAATGAATGCAATTGTTGTTGTTAACTTGTTTATTGCAGCTTATAATGGTTACAAATAAAGCAAT
AGCATCACAAATTTCACAAATAAAGCATTTTTTTCACTGCATTCTAGTTGTGGTTTGTCCAAACTCATCA
ATGTATCTTATCATGTCTGGATCCCCATCAAGCTGATCCGGAACCCTTAATATAACTTCGTATAGCATAC
ATTATACGAAGTTATTAGGTCCCTCGACCTGCAGCCCAAGCTAGCGCAATTGCGGCCGCCACCATGGACT
ACAAGGACGACGACGATAAAGGAGATTACAAAGATGACGATGATAAGGGCGATTATAAGGACGACGATGA
CAAGGGCGGCGTGTCGAAAGGCGAGGAGCTGTTCACAGGCGTGGTCCCCATCCTGGTTGAGCTGGACGGT
GACGTTAACGGCCACAAATTTAGCGTACGTGGTGAGGGCGAGGGTGACGCTACCAACGGAAAGCTGACCC
TGAAATTCATCTGCACAACTGGCAAGCTGCCGGTGCCCTGGCCCACGCTGGTAACCACTCTGGGCGGAGG
CGTTCAATGTTTCAGTCGTTACCCGGATCACATGAAGCAGCATGACTTCTTCAAGTCGGCCATGCCCGAA
GGCTACGTGCAGGAGCGCACCATCAGTTTTAAGGATGACGGCACCTACAAGACTCGCGCCGAGGTCAAGT
TCGAAGGAGACACCCTGGTTAATCGTATCGAGCTCAAAGGCATCGATTTCAAGGAGGACGGAAATATTCT
GGGCCACAAGCTGGAGTACAATTTTAACAGCCACAATGTTTACATTACTGCCGACAAGCAGAAGAACGGC
ATCAAGGCTAATTTCAAGATTCGTCACAATGTGGAGGGAGGCGACTATAAGGATGACGATGACAAACAAC
AAGACTATAAGGACGATGATGACAAAGGTCAGCAAGGCGATTACAAGGACGATGACGATAAGCAGCAAGA
TTACAAGGATGATGATGATAAGGGAGGCGACGGAAGCGTGCAGCTGGCAGATCATTACCAACAGAACACG
CCCATTGGTGACGGTCCAGTCCTGCTGCCTGATAACCACTACTTGTCCACCCAGTCGGTGCTGTCGAAGG
ACCCGAACGAGAAGCGTGACCACATGGTGCTGCTGGAGTTCGTGACCGCCGCAGGAATCACCCTCGGCAT
GGATGAGCTTTACAAGGGCGGAGATTATAAAGATGACGACGACAAGGGCGACTACAAAGATGATGATGAC
AAGGGTGACTACAAAGACGACGATGATAAATAAACCGGTGCTCGAGGTACCGATGAATAGCTAAGGTCGA
GGCCGCAGGTAAGTATCAAGGTTACAAGACAGGTTTAAGGAGACCAATAGAAACTGGGCTTGTCGAGACA
GAGAAGACTCTTGCGTTTCTGATAGGCACCTATTGGTCTTACTGACATCCACTTTGCCTTTCTCTCCACA
GGTGTCGACAATCAACCTCTGGATTACAAAATTTGTGAAAGATTGACTGGTATTCTTAACTATGTTGCTC
CTTTTACGCTATGTGGATACGCTGCTTTAATGCCTTTGTATCATGCTATTGCTTCCCGTATGGCTTTCAT
TTTCTCCTCCTTGTATAAATCCTGGTTGCTGTCTCTTTATGAGGAGTTGTGGCCCGTTGTCAGGCAACGT
GGCGTGGTGTGCACTGTGTTTGCTGACGCAACCCCCACTGGTTGGGGCATTGCCACCACCTGTCAGCTCC
TTTCCGGGACTTTCGCTTTCCCCCTCCCTATTGCCACGGCGGAACTCATCGCCGCCTGCCTTGCCCGCTG
CTGGACAGGGGCTCGGCTGTTGGGCACTGACAATTCCGTGGTGTTGTCGGGGAAGCTGACGTCCTTTCCA
TGGCTGCTCGCCTGTGTTGCCACCTGGATTCTGCGCGGGACGTCCTTCTGCTACGTCCCTTCGGCCCTCA
ATCCAGCGGACCTTCCTTCCCGCGGCCTGCTGCCGGCTCTGCGGCCTCTTCCGCGTCTTCGCCTTCGCCC
TCAGACGAGTCGGATCTCCCTTTGGGCCGCCTCCCCGCCTGGAATTCGAGCTCGGTACGATCAGCCTCGA
CTGTGCCTTCTAGTTGCCAGCCATCTGTTGTTTGCCCCTCCCCCGTGCCTTCCTTGACCCTGGAAGGTGC
CACTCCCACTGTCCTTTCCTAATAAAATGAGGAAATTGCATCGCATTGTCTGAGTAGGTGTCATTCTATT
CTGGGGGGTGGGGTGGGGCAGGACAGCAAGGGGGAGGATTGGGAAGACAATAGCCCAGCTTTTGTTCCCT
TTAGTGAGGGTTAATTGCGCGCTTGGCGTAATCATGGTCATAGCTGTTTCCTGTGTGAAATTGTTATCCG
CTAATTCACTCCTCAGGTGCAGGCTGCCTATCAGAAGGTGGTGGCTGGTGTGGCCAATGCCCTGGCTCAC
AAATACCACTGAGATCTTTTTCCCTCTGCCAAAAATTATGGGGACATCATGAAGCCCCTTGAGCATCTGA
CTTCTGGCTAATAAAGGAAATTTATTTTCATTGCAATAGTGTGTTGGAATTTTTTGTGTCTCTCACTCGG
AAGGACATATGGGAGGGCAAATCATTTAAAACATCAGAATGAGTATTTGGTTTAGAGTTTGGCAACATAT
GCCCATATGCTGGCTGCCATGAACAAAGGTTGGCTATAAAGAGGTCATCAGTATATGAAACAGCCCCCTG
CTGTCCATTCCTTATTCCATAGAAAAGCCTTGACTTGAGGTTAGATTTTTTTTATATTTTGTTTTGTGTT
ATTTTTTTCTTTAACATCCCTAAAATTTTCCTTACATGTTTTACTAGCCAGATTTTTCCTCCTCTCCTGA
CTACTCCCAGTCATAGCTGTCCCTCTTCTCTTATGGAGATCCCTCGACCTGCAGGAAGTTCCTATTCTCT
AGAAAGTATAGGAACTTCAAGCTTGGCGTAATCATGGTCATAGCTGTTTCCTGTGTGAAATTGTTATCCG
CTCACAATTCCACACAACATACGAGCCGGAAGCATAAAGTGTAAAGCCTGGGGTGCCTAATGAGTGAGCT
AACTCACATTAATTGCGTTGCGCTCACTGCCCGCTTTCCAGTCGGGAAACCTGTCGTGCCAGCGGATCCG
CATCTCAATTAGTCAGCAACCATAGTCCCGCCCCTAACTCCGCCCATCCCGCCCCTAACTCCGCCCAGTT
CCGCCCATTCTCCGCCCCATGGCTGACTAATTTTTTTTATTTATGCAGAGGCCGAGGCCGCCTCGGCCTC
TGAGCTATTCCAGAAGTAGTGAGGAGGCTTTTTTGGAGGCCTAGGCTTTTGCAAAAAGCTAACTTGTTTA
TTGCAGCTTATAATGGTTACAAATAAAGCAATAGCATCACAAATTTCACAAATAAAGCATTTTTTTCACT
GCATTCTAGTTGTGGTTTGTCCAAACTCATCAATGTATCTTATCATGTCTGGATCCGCTGCATTAATGAA
TCGGCCAACGCGCGGGGAGAGGCGGTTTGCGTATTGGGCGCTCTTCCGCTTCCTCGCTCACTGACTCGCT
GCGCTCGGTCGTTCGGCTGCGGCGAGCGGTATCAGCTCACTCAAAGGCGGTAATACGGTTATCCACAGAA
TCAGGGGATAACGCAGGAAAGAACATGTGAGCAAAAGGCCAGCAAAAGGCCAGGAACCGTAAAAAGGCCG
CGTTGCTGGCGTTTTTCCATAGGCTCCGCCCCCCTGACGAGCATCACAAAAATCGACGCTCAAGTCAGAG
GTGGCGAAACCCGACAGGACTATAAAGATACCAGGCGTTTCCCCCTGGAAGCTCCCTCGTGCGCTCTCCT
GTTCCGACCCTGCCGCTTACCGGATACCTGTCCGCCTTTCTCCCTTCGGGAAGCGTGGCGCTTTCTCATA
GCTCACGCTGTAGGTATCTCAGTTCGGTGTAGGTCGTTCGCTCCAAGCTGGGCTGTGTGCACGAACCCCC
CGTTCAGCCCGACCGCTGCGCCTTATCCGGTAACTATCGTCTTGAGTCCAACCCGGTAAGACACGACTTA
TCGCCACTGGCAGCAGCCACTGGTAACAGGATTAGCAGAGCGAGGTATGTAGGCGGTGCTACAGAGTTCT
TGAAGTGGTGGCCTAACTACGGCTACACTAGAAGAACAGTATTTGGTATCTGCGCTCTGCTGAAGCCAGT
TACCTTCGGAAAAAGAGTTGGTAGCTCTTGATCCGGCAAACAAACCACCGCTGGTAGCGGTGGTTTTTTT
GTTTGCAAGCAGCAGATTACGCGCAGAAAAAAAGGATCTCAAGAAGATCCTTTGATCTTTTCTACGGGGT
CTGACGCTCAGTGGAACGAAAACTCACGTTAAGGGATTTTGGTCATGAGATTATCAAAAAGGATCTTCAC
CTAGATCCTTTTAAATTAAAAATGAAGTTTTAAATCAATCTAAAGTATATATGAGTAAACTTGGTCTGAC
AGTTACCAATGCTTAATCAGTGAGGCACCTATCTCAGCGATCTGTCTATTTCGTTCATCCATAGTTGCCT
GACTCCCCGTCGTGTAGATAACTACGATACGGGAGGGCTTACCATCTGGCCCCAGTGCTGCAATGATACC
GCGAGACCCACGCTCACCGGCTCCAGATTTATCAGCAATAAACCAGCCAGCCGGAAGGGCCGAGCGCAGA
AGTGGTCCTGCAACTTTATCCGCCTCCATCCAGTCTATTAATTGTTGCCGGGAAGCTAGAGTAAGTAGTT
CGCCAGTTAATAGTTTGCGCAACGTTGTTGCCATTGCTACAGGCATCGTGGTGTCACGCTCGTCGTTTGG
TATGGCTTCATTCAGCTCCGGTTCCCAACGATCAAGGCGAGTTACATGATCCCCCATGTTGTGCAAAAAA
GCGGTTAGCTCCTTCGGTCCTCCGATCGTTGTCAGAAGTAAGTTGGCCGCAGTGTTATCACTCATGGTTA
TGGCAGCACTGCATAATTCTCTTACTGTCATGCCATCCGTAAGATGCTTTTCTGTGACTGGTGAGTACTC
AACCAAGTCATTCTGAGAATAGTGTATGCGGCGACCGAGTTGCTCTTGCCCGGCGTCAATACGGGATAAT
ACCGCGCCACATAGCAGAACTTTAAAAGTGCTCATCATTGGAAAACGTTCTTCGGGGCGAAAACTCTCAA
GGATCTTACCGCTGTTGAGATCCAGTTCGATGTAACCCACTCGTGCACCCAACTGATCTTCAGCATCTTT
TACTTTCACCAGCGTTTCTGGGTGAGCAAAAACAGGAAGGCAAAATGCCGCAAAAAAGGGAATAAGGGCG
ACACGGAAATGTTGAATACTCATACTCTTCCTTTTTCAATATTATTGAAGCATTTATCAGGGTTATTGTC
TCATGAGCGGATACATATTTGAATGTATTTAGAAAAATAAACAAATAGGGGTTCCGCGCACATTTCCCCG
AAAAGTGCCACCTG
Features (pLannotate 1.2.2; 32 found; start..end, strand, type, name):
      5..24      +  enhancer       CMV enhancer (fragment): human cytomegalovirus immediate early enhancer
     32..493     +  polyA_signal   PGK poly(A) signal: mouse phosphoglycerate kinase 1 polyadenylation signal
    535..618     +  CDS            large T antigen (fragment): large T antigen from SV40 (simian virus 40)
    641..775     +  polyA_signal   SV40 poly(A) signal: SV40 polyadenylation signal
    789..872     +  CDS            large T antigen (fragment): large T antigen from SV40 (simian virus 40)
    895..1029    +  polyA_signal   SV40 poly(A) signal: SV40 polyadenylation signal
   1043..1126    +  CDS            large T antigen (fragment): large T antigen from SV40 (simian virus 40)
   1149..1283    +  polyA_signal   SV40 poly(A) signal: SV40 polyadenylation signal
   1312..1345    +  protein_bind   loxP: Cre-mediated recombination occurs in the 8-bp core sequence (GCATACAT). Cre recombinase
   1394..1413    +  CDS            5xFLAG (fragment): five tandem FLAG® epitope tags
   1451..1474    +  CDS            FLAG: FLAG® epitope tag, followed by an enterokinase cleavage site
   1484..2326    +  CDS            Superfolder GFP: Superfolder GFP is a basic (constitutively fluorescent) green fluorescent protein published in 2005, derived from Aequorea victoria. It is reported to be a very rapidly-maturing weak dimer.
   2360..2376    +  CDS            3xFLAG (fragment): three tandem FLAG® epitope tags
   2459..2591    +  intron         chimeric intron: chimera between introns from human β-globin and immunoglobulin heavy chain genes
   2600..3188    +  misc_feature   WPRE: woodchuck hepatitis virus posttranscriptional regulatory element
   3192..3208    +  misc_feature   MCS (fragment): pUC18/19 multiple cloning site
   3221..3332    +  polyA_signal   bGH poly(A) signal: bovine growth hormone polyadenylation signal
   3428..3446    -  promoter       T3 promoter: promoter for bacteriophage T3 RNA polymerase
   3505..3579    +  CDS            HBB (fragment): HBB_PONPY - Experimental evidence at transcript level: Swiss-Prot protein existence level 2. Involved in oxygen transport from the lung to the various peripheral tissues. From Pongo pygmaeus (Bornean orangutan).
   3650..3705    +  polyA_signal   β-globin poly(A) signal: rabbit β-globin polyadenylation signal (Gil and Proudfoot, 1987)
   4045..4078    +  protein_bind   FRT (minimal): supports FLP-mediated excision but not integration (Turan and Bode, 2011) FLP recombinase from the Saccharomyces cerevisiae 2μ plasmid
   4121..4137    -  protein_bind   lac operator: The lac repressor binds to the lac operator to inhibit transcription in E. coli. This inhibition can be relieved by adding lactose or isopropyl-β-D-thiogalactopyranoside (IPTG). lac repressor encoded by lacI
   4145..4175    -  promoter       lac promoter: promoter for the E. coli lac operon
   4190..4211    -  protein_bind   CAP binding site: CAP binding activates transcription in the presence of cAMP. E. coli catabolite activator protein
   4224..4263    -  CDS            lacI (fragment): lac repressor; lacI; The lac repressor binds to the lac operator to inhibit transcription in E. coli. This inhibition can be relieved by adding lactose or isopropyl-β-D-thiogalactopyranoside (IPTG).
   4270..4292    +  promoter       SV40 promoter (fragment): SV40 enhancer and early promoter
   4316..4451    +  rep_origin     SV40 ori: SV40 origin of replication
   4471..4605    +  polyA_signal   SV40 poly(A) signal: SV40 polyadenylation signal
   4607..4661    -  CDS            lacI (fragment): lac repressor; lacI; The lac repressor binds to the lac operator to inhibit transcription in E. coli. This inhibition can be relieved by adding lactose or isopropyl-β-D-thiogalactopyranoside (IPTG).
   4844..5432    -  rep_origin     ori: high-copy-number ColE1/pMB1/pBR322/pUC origin of replication
   5603..6463    -  CDS            AmpR: β-lactamase; bla; confers resistance to ampicillin, carbenicillin, and related antibiotics
   6464..6568    -  promoter       AmpR promoter: bla
