[The description below was written by a language model from this plasmid's Addgene catalogue record and pLannotate feature annotations shown in this document.]
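Description:
MADR pDonor smFP-FLAG (dark) WPRE is a promoterless donor plasmid of about 6.6 kb for mosaic analysis by dual recombinase-mediated cassette exchange (MADR). In this approach, FlpO and Cre together swap a loxP/FRT-flanked cassette into a matching genomic acceptor locus. It is propagated in E. coli as a high-copy plasmid through a ColE1/pUC-type origin and is selected with ampicillin via the β-lactamase gene. The backbone also carries lac promoter/operator remnants, an SV40 origin and a further SV40 polyadenylation signal. The depositor sequence and the repository's sequencing result give essentially identical feature maps, differing by only three nucleotides in length.

The exchangeable cassette lies between a loxP site and a minimal FRT site. It encodes smFP-FLAG, a synthetic cytoplasmic "spaghetti monster" protein built on a superfolder GFP scaffold. According to the record it carries ten FLAG epitopes, and the annotation software picks these up only as partial FLAG clusters flanking the GFP-like region. This is the "dark" variant, in which the TYG chromophore of the bright form is replaced by GGG, so detection presumably relies on anti-FLAG staining rather than intrinsic fluorescence.

Downstream of the coding sequence are a chimeric intron, a WPRE that enhances transcript stability and expression, and bGH and rabbit β-globin polyadenylation signals. No promoter drives the insert. Upstream of loxP, one PGK and three SV40 polyadenylation signals form a 4x polyA stop that, per the record, mitigates expression from the unintegrated episome. Robust expression should therefore depend on correct insertion downstream of a promoter at the acceptor locus, whose identity the record does not state. The associated publication title indicates use in generating somatic mouse mosaics with stably integrated, locus-specific transgenes.
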