Addgene plasmid #131005: MADR pDonor smFP-FLAG (dark) WPRE
Purpose: MADR donor plasmid for FlpO+Cre- mediated insertion of a SM_FP-FLAG, a cytoplasmic fluorescent protein which includes multiple FLAG epitope tags
Depositing lab: Joshua Breunig. Depositing organization: Cedars-Sinai Medical Center. Publication: Rapid Generation of Somatic Mouse Mosaics with Locus-Specific, Stably Integrated Transgenic Elements. Kim GB, Rincon Fernandez Pacheco D, Saxon D, Yang A, Sabet S, Dutra-Clarke M, Levy R, Watkins A, Park H, Abbasi Akhtar A, Linesch PW, Kobritz N, Chandra SS, Grausam K, Ayala-Sarmiento A, Molina J, Sedivakova K, Hoang K, Tsyporin J, Gareau DS, Filbin MG, Bannykh S, Santiskulvong C, Wang Y, Tang J, Suva ML, Chen B, Danielpour M, Breunig JJ. Cell. 2019 Sep 19;179(1):251-267.e24. doi: 10.1016/j.cell.2019.08.013. PubMed 31539496.
Backbone
  Vector backbone: MADR pDonor
  Total vector size (bp): 6591
  Vector type: Mosaic analysis for dual recombinase-mediated cassette exchange (MADR) donor
Growth in bacteria
  Bacterial resistance: Ampicillin, 100 μg/mL
  Growth temperature: 37°C
  Growth strain: DH5alpha
  Copy number: High Copy
Gene/Insert
  Gene/Insert name: smFP-FLAG WPRE
  Species: Synthetic
  Mutation: "dark" variant with GGG fluorphore compared with TYG "bright" variant
  Promoter: none (4x polyA to mitigate episomal expression)
  Tag / fusion protein: FLAG - 10 total FLAG tags
  Cloning method: Ligation Independent Cloning
  Sequencing primers: 5′ MADR-MCSF (TCGACCTGCAGCCCAAGCTA); 3′ WPRE-R (addgene)
Resource information
  A portion of this plasmid was derived from a plasmid made by: addgene Plasmid #59756
Terms and licenses: Academic/Nonprofit Terms; Industry Terms: Not Available to Industry
How to cite: MADR pDonor smFP-FLAG (dark) WPRE was a gift from Joshua Breunig (Addgene plasmid # 131005 ; http://n2t.net/addgene:131005 ; RRID:Addgene_131005)
